>Addgene plasmid #48449 | pFUSB4_CCAC | depositor full sequence | sequence record 70149 | Full Sequence
ATGTTTTCCCAGTCACGACGTTGTAAAACGACGGCCAGTCTTAAGCGTCTCATGGCCTGACCCCGGACCA
AGTGGTGGCCTATCGCCAGCCACGATGGCGGCAAGCAAGCGCTCGAAACGGTGCAGCGGCTGTTGCCGGT
GCTGTGCCAGGACCATGGCCTGACTCCGGACCAAGTGGTGGCTATCGCCAGCCACGATGGCGGCAAGCAA
GCGCTCGAAACGGTGCAGCGGCTGTTGCCGGTGCTGTGCCAGGACCATGGCCTGACCCCGGACCAAGTGG
TGGCTATCGCCAGCAACATTGGCGGCAAGCAAGCGCTCGAAACGGTGCAGCGGCTGTTGCCGGTGCTGTG
CCAGGACCATGGCCTGACTCCGGACCAAGTGGTGGCTATCGCCAGCCACGATGGCGGCAAGCAAGCGCTC
GAAACGGTGCAGCGGCTGTTGCCGGTGCTGTGCCAGGACCATGGCCTGACCCCGGACCAAGTGGTGGCTA
TCGAGACGTCTAGACCAGCCAGGACAGAAATGCCTCGACTTCGCTGCTACCCAAGGTTGCCGGGTGACGC
ACACCGTGGAAACGGATGAAGGCACGAACCCAGTGGACATAAGCCTGTTCGGTTCGTAAGCTGTAATGCA
AGTAGCGTATGCGCTCACGCAACTGGTCCAGAACCTTGACCGAACGCAGCGGTGGTAACGGCGCAGTGGC
GGTTTTCATGGCTTGTTATGACTGTTTTTTTGGGGTACAGTCTATGCCTCGGGCATCCAAGCAGCAAGCG
CGTTACGCCGTGGGTCGATGTTTGATGTTATGGAGCAGCAACGATGTTACGCAGCAGGGCAGTCGCCCTA
AAACAAAGTTAAACATTATGAGGGAAGCGGTGATCGCCGAAGTATCGACTCAACTATCAGAGGTAGTTGG
CGTCATCGAGCGCCATCTCGAACCGACGTTGCTGGCCGTACATTTGTACGGCTCCGCAGTGGATGGCGGC
CTGAAGCCACACAGTGATATTGATTTGCTGGTTACGGTGACCGTAAGGCTTGATGAAACAACGCGGCGAG
CTTTGATCAACGACCTTTTGGAAACTTCGGCTTCCCCTGGAGAGAGCGAGATTCTCCGCGCTGTAGAAGT
CACCATTGTTGTGCACGACGACATCATTCCGTGGCGTTATCCAGCTAAGCGCGAACTGCAATTTGGAGAA
TGGCAGCGCAATGACATTCTTGCAGGTATCTTCGAGCCAGCCACGATCGACATTGATCTGGCTATCTTGC
TGACAAAAGCAAGAGAACATAGCGTTGCCTTGGTAGGTCCAGCGGCGGAGGAACTCTTTGATCCGGTTCC
TGAACAGGATCTATTTGAGGCGCTAAATGAAACCTTAACGCTATGGAACTCGCCGCCCGACTGGGCTGGC
GATGAGCGAAATGTAGTGCTTACGTTGTCCCGCATTTGGTACAGCGCAGTAACCGGCAAAATCGCGCCGA
AGGATGTCGCTGCCGACTGGGCAATGGAGCGCCTGCCGGCCCAGTATCAGCCCGTCATACTTGAAGCTAG
ACAGGCTTATCTTGGACAAGAAGAAGATCGCTTGGCCTCGCGCGCAGATCAGTTGGAAGAATTTGTCCAC
TACGTGAAAGGCGAGATCACCAAGGTAGTCGGCAAATAACCCTCGAGCCACCCATGACCAAAATCCCTTA
ACGTGAGTTACGCGTCGTTCCACTGAGCGTCAGACCCCGTAGAAAAGATCAAAGGATCTTCTTGAGATCC
TTTTTTTCTGCGCGTAATCTGCTGCTTGCAAACAAAAAAACCACCGCTACCAGCGGTGGTTTGTTTGCCG
GATCAAGAGCTACCAACTCTTTTTCCGAAGGTAACTGGCTTCAGCAGAGCGCAGATACCAAATACTGTCC
TTCTAGTGTAGCCGTAGTTAGGCCACCACTTCAAGAACTCTGTAGCACCGCCTACATACCTCGCTCTGCT
AATCCTGTTACCAGTGGCTGCTGCCAGTGGCGATAAGTCGTGTCTTACCGGGTTGGACTCAAGACGATAG
TTACCGGATAAGGCGCAGCGGTCGGGCTGAACGGGGGGTTCGTGCACACAGCCCAGCTTGGAGCGAACGA
CCTACACCGAACTGAGATACCTACAGCGTGAGCATTGAGAAAGCGCCACGCTTCCCGAAGGGAGAAAGGC
GGACAGGTATCCGGTAAGCGGCAGGGTCGGAACAGGAGAGCGCACGAGGGAGCTTCCAGGGGGAAACGCC
TGGTATCTTTATAGTCCTGTCGGGTTTCGCCACCTCTGACTTGAGCGTCGATTTTTGTGATGCTCGTCAG
GGGGGCGGAGCCTATGGAAAAACGCCAGCAACGCGGCCTTTTTACGGTTCCTGGCCTTTTGCTGGCCTTT
TGCTCACATGTTCTTTCCTGCGTTATCCCCTGATTCTGTGGATAACCGTATTACCGCCTTTGAGTGAGCT
GATACCGCTCGCCGCAGCCGAACGACCGAGCGCAGCGAGTCAGTGAGCGAGGAAGCGGAAGAGCGCCCAA
TACGCAAACCGCCTCTCCCCGCGCGTTGGCCGATTCATTAATGCAGCTGGCACGACAGGTTTCCCGACTG
GAAAGCGGGCAGTGAGCGCAACGCAATTAATACGCGTACCGCTAGCCAGGAAGAGTTTGTAGAAACGCAA
AAAGGCCATCCGTCAGGATGGCCTTCTGCTTAGTTTGATGCCTGGCAGTTTATGGCGGGCGTCCTGCCCG
CCACCCTCCGGGCCGTTGCTTCACAACGTTCAAATCCGCTCCCGGCGGATTTGTCCTACTCAGGAGAGCG
TTCACCGACAAACAACAGATAAAACGAAAGGCCCAGTCTTCCGACTGAGCCTTTCGTTTTATTTGATGCC
TGGCAGTTCCCTACTCTCGCGTTAACGCTAGCATGG
Features (pLannotate 1.2.2; 8 found; start..end, strand, type, name):
      3..39      -  CDS            lacZα (fragment): LacZα fragment of β-galactosidase; lacZ fragment
    596..619     +  promoter       Pc promoter (fragment): intI1 (promoter lies within the coding sequence); class 1 integron promoter
    795..851     +  CDS            GmR (fragment): gentamycin acetyltransferase; aacC1; confers resistance to gentamycin
    858..1649    +  CDS            SmR: aminoglycoside adenylyltransferase (Murphy, 1985); aadA; confers resistance to spectinomycin and streptomycin
   1742..2330    +  rep_origin     ori: high-copy-number ColE1/pMB1/pBR322/pUC origin of replication
   2513..2605    +  CDS            lacI (fragment): lac repressor; lacI; The lac repressor binds to the lac operator to inhibit transcription in E. coli. This inhibition can be relieved by adding lactose or isopropyl-β-D-thiogalactopyranoside (IPTG).
   2660..2687    -  terminator     rrnB T2 terminator: transcription terminator T2 from the E. coli rrnB gene
   2819..2862    +  terminator     rrnB T1 terminator: Escherichia coli rrnB; transcription terminator T1 from the E. coli rrnB gene
