[The description below was written by a language model from this plasmid's Addgene catalogue record and pLannotate feature annotations shown in this document.]
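Description:
pFUSB4_CCAC is a small (about 2.9 kb) intermediate array plasmid for Golden Gate assembly of TALENs, built on the pFUS_B4 backbone. It carries a pre-assembled synthetic block of four TAL effector repeats whose repeat-variable diresidues are HD HD NI HD. Under the standard TALE code (HD recognises C, NI recognises A), this corresponds to the DNA sequence CCAC given in the plasmid name. The depositor notes that the plasmid was made by Golden Gate cloning. The associated publication describes a simplified 15-RVD GoldyTALEN design for in vivo genome engineering, which is consistent with this being one member of a library of ready-made repeat modules that cut down the number of assembly steps for a full TALE array.

The plasmid replicates in E. coli from a high-copy ColE1/pUC-type origin and is selected with spectinomycin through the aadA (SmR) aminoglycoside adenylyltransferase gene. That gene sits downstream of a fragment of the class 1 integron Pc promoter and a short gentamicin acetyltransferase remnant. The other annotated features are backbone remnants: small lacZα and lacI fragments and the rrnB T1 and T2 transcription terminators. The short lacZα fragment is probably what remains of a blue/white screening cassette displaced when the repeats were inserted, though the record does not say so.

The automated annotation does not mark the TAL repeat insert itself, which presumably lies in the unannotated region. Although the catalogue lists the vector type as mammalian expression, no eukaryotic promoter, nuclease domain or polyadenylation signal is annotated. The construct is therefore best regarded as a cloning intermediate whose repeat block is moved into a final TALEN expression backbone.
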