Addgene plasmid #48449: pFUSB4_CCAC
Depositing lab: Stephen Ekker. Depositing organization: Mayo Foundation for Medical Education and Research. Publication: High Efficiency In Vivo Genome Engineering with a Simplified 15-RVD GoldyTALEN Design. Ma AC, Lee HB, Clark KJ, Ekker SC. PLoS One. 2013 May 29;8(5):e65259. doi: 10.1371/journal.pone.0065259. Print 2013. PubMed 23734242.
Backbone
  Vector backbone: pFUS_B4
  Vector type: Mammalian Expression, TALEN
Growth in bacteria
  Bacterial resistance: Spectinomycin, 50 μg/mL
  Growth temperature: 37°C
  Growth strain: Top10
  Copy number: Unknown
Gene/Insert
  Gene/Insert name: RVD sequence: HD HD NI HD
  Species: Synthetic
  Cloning method: Unknown
  Sequencing primers: 5′ ttgatgcctggcagttccct; 3′ cgaaccgaacaggcttatgt
Terms and licenses: Academic/Nonprofit Terms; Industry Terms: Not Available to Industry
Depositor comments: Plasmid was created using Golden Gate cloning.
How to cite: pFUSB4_CCAC was a gift from Stephen Ekker (Addgene plasmid # 48449 ; http://n2t.net/addgene:48449 ; RRID:Addgene_48449)
