>Addgene plasmid #48449 | pFUSB4_CCAC | addgene partial sequence | sequence record 70684 | pCR8_F1 5'-ttgatgcctggcagttccct-3'
TTGTAAAACGACGGCCAGTCTTAAGCGTCTCATGGCCTGACCCCGGACCAAGTGGTGGCTATCGCCAGCC
ACGATGGCGGCAAGCAAGCGCTCGAAACGGTGCAGCGGCTGTTGCCGGTGCTGTGCCAGGACCATGGCCT
GACTCCGGACCAAGTGGTGGCTATCGCCAGCCACGATGGCGGCAAGCAAGCGCTCGAAACGGTGCAGCGG
CTGTTGCCGGTGCTGTGCCAGGACCATGGCCTGACCCCGGACCAAGTGGTGGCTATCGCCAGCAACATTG
GCGGCAAGCAAGCGCTCGAAACGGTGCAGCGGCTGTTGCCGGTGCTGTGCCAGGACCATGGCCTGACTCC
GGACCAAGTGGTGGCTATCGCCAGCCACGATGGCGGCAAGCAAGCGCTCGAAACGGTGCAGCGGCTGTTG
CCGGTGCTGTGCCAGGACCATGGCCTGACCCCGGACCAAGTGGTGGCTATCGAGACGTCTAGACCAGCCA
GGACAGAAATGCCTCGACTTCGCTGCTACCCAAGGTTGCCGGGTGACGCACACCGTGGAAACGGATGAAG
GCACGAACCCAGTGGACATAAGCCTGTTCGGTTCGTAAGCTGTAATGCAAGTAGCGTATGCGCTCACGCA
ACTGGTCCAGAACCTTGACCGAACGCAGCGGTGGTAACGGCGCAGTGGCGGTTTTCATGGCTTGTTATGA
CTGTTTTTTTGGGGTACAGTCTATGCCTCGGGCATCCAAGCAGCAAGCGCGTTACGCCGTGGGTCGATGT
TTGATGTTATGGAGCAGCAACGATGTTACGCAGCAGGGCAGTCGCCCTAAAACAAAGTTAAACATTATGA
